>Addgene plasmid #210664 | pTT3-ecdCD86-ST3-His | addgene full sequence | sequence record 417658 | Addgene NGS Result
CATATGCTATCCTAATCTATATCTGGGTAGTATATGCTATCCTAATTTATATCTGGGTAGCATAGGCTAT
CCTAATCTATATCTGGGTAGCATATGCTATCCTAATCTATATCTGGGTAGTATATGCTATCCTAATCTGT
ATCCGGGTAGCATATGCTATCCTCATGATAAGCTGTCAAACATGAGAATTTTCTTGAAGACGAAAGGGCC
TCGTGATACGCCTATTTTTATAGGTTAATGTCATGATAATAATGGTTTCTTAGACGTCAGGTGGCACTTT
TCGGGGAAATGTGCGCGGAACCCCTATTTGTTTATTTTTCTAAATACATTCAAATATGTATCCGCTCATG
AGACAATAACCCTGATAAATGCTTCAATAATATTGAAAAAGGAAGAGTATGAGTATTCAACATTTCCGTG
TCGCCCTTATTCCCTTTTTTGCGGCATTTTGCCTTCCTGTTTTTGCTCACCCAGAAACGCTGGTGAAAGT
AAAAGATGCTGAAGATCAGTTGGGTGCACGAGTGGGTTACATCGAACTGGATCTCAACAGCGGTAAGATC
CTTGAGAGTTTTCGCCCCGAAGAACGTTTTCCAATGATGAGCACTTTTAAAGTTCTGCTATGTGGCGCGG
TATTATCCCGTGTTGACGCCGGGCAAGAGCAACTCGGTCGCCGCATACACTATTCTCAGAATGACTTGGT
TGAGTACTCACCAGTCACAGAAAAGCATCTTACGGATGGCATGACAGTAAGAGAATTATGCAGTGCTGCC
ATAACCATGAGTGATAACACTGCGGCCAACTTACTTCTGACAACGATCGGAGGACCGAAGGAGCTAACCG
CTTTTTTGCACAACATGGGGGATCATGTAACTCGCCTTGATCGTTGGGAACCGGAGCTGAATGAAGCCAT
ACCAAACGACGAGCGTGACACCACGATGCCTGCAGCAATGGCAACAACGTTGCGCAAACTATTAACTGGC
GAACTACTTACTCTAGCTTCCCGGCAACAATTAATAGACTGGATGGAGGCGGATAAAGTTGCAGGACCAC
TTCTGCGCTCGGCCCTTCCGGCTGGCTGGTTTATTGCTGATAAATCTGGAGCCGGTGAGCGTGGGTCTCG
CGGTATCATTGCAGCACTGGGGCCAGATGGTAAGCCCTCCCGTATCGTAGTTATCTACACGACGGGGAGT
CAGGCAACTATGGATGAACGAAATAGACAGATCGCTGAGATAGGTGCCTCACTGATTAAGCATTGGTAAC
TGTCAGACCAAGTTTACTCATATATACTTTAGATTGATTTAAAACTTCATTTTTAATTTAAAAGGATCTA
GGTGAAGATCCTTTTTGATAATCTCATGACCAAAATCCCTTAACGTGAGTTTTCGTTCCACTGAGCGTCA
GACCCCGTAGAAAAGATCAAAGGATCTTCTTGAGATCCTTTTTTTCTGCGCGTAATCTGCTGCTTGCAAA
CAAAAAAACCACCGCTACCAGCGGTGGTTTGTTTGCCGGATCAAGAGCTACCAACTCTTTTTCCGAAGGT
AACTGGCTTCAGCAGAGCGCAGATACCAAATACTGTTCTTCTAGTGTAGCCGTAGTTAGGCCACCACTTC
AAGAACTCTGTAGCACCGCCTACATACCTCGCTCTGCTAATCCTGTTACCAGTGGCTGCTGCCAGTGGCG
ATAAGTCGTGTCTTACCGGGTTGGACTCAAGACGATAGTTACCGGATAAGGCGCAGCGGTCGGGCTGAAC
GGGGGGTTCGTGCACACAGCCCAGCTTGGAGCGAACGACCTACACCGAACTGAGATACCTACAGCGTGAG
CTATGAGAAAGCGCCACGCTTCCCGAAGGGAGAAAGGCGGACAGGTATCCGGTAAGCGGCAGGGTCGGAA
CAGGAGAGCGCACGAGGGAGCTTCCAGGGGGAAACGCCTGGTATCTTTATAGTCCTGTCGGGTTTCGCCA
CCTCTGACTTGAGCGTCGATTTTTGTGATGCTCGTCAGGGGGGCGGAGCCTATGGAAAAACGCCAGCAAC
GCGGCCTTTTTACGGTTCCTGGCCTTTTGCTGGCCTTTTGCTCACATGTTCTTTCCTGCGTTATCCCCTG
ATTCTGTGGATAACCGTATTACCGCCTTTGAGTGAGCTGATACCGCTCGCCGCAGCCGAACGACCGAGCG
CAGCGAGTCAGTGAGCGAGGAAGCGGAAGAGCGCCCAATACGCAAACCGCCTCTCCCCGCGCGTTGGCCG
ATTCATTAATGCAGCTGGCACGACAGGTTTCCCGACTGGAAAGCGGGCAGTGAGCGCAACGCAATTAATG
TGAGTTAGCTCACTCATTAGGCACCCCAGGCTTTACACTTTATGCTTCCGGCTCGTATGTTGTGTGGAAT
TGTGAGCGGATAACAATTTCACACAGGAAACAGCTATGACCATGATTACGCCAAGCTCTAGCTAGAGGTC
GACCAATTCTCATGTTTGACAGCTTATCATCGCAGATCCGGGCAACGTTGTTGCCATTGCTGCAGGCGCA
GAACTGGTAGGTATGGAAGATCTATACATTGAATCAATATTGGCAATTAGCCATATTAGTCATTGGTTAT
ATAGCATAAATCAATATTGGCTATTGGCCATTGCATACGTTGTATCTATATCATAATATGTACATTTATA
TTGGCTCATGTCCAATATGACCGCCATGTTGACATTGATTATTGACTAGTTATTAATAGTAATCAATTAC
GGGGTCATTAGTTCATAGCCCATATATGGAGTTCCGCGTTACATAACTTACGGTAAATGGCCCGCCTGGC
TGACCGCCCAACGACCCCCGCCCATTGACGTCAATAATGACGTATGTTCCCATAGTAACGCCAATAGGGA
CTTTCCATTGACGTCAATGGGTGGAGTATTTACGGTAAACTGCCCACTTGGCAGTACATCAAGTGTATCA
TATGCCAAGTCCGCCCCCTATTGACGTCAATGACGGTAAATGGCCCGCCTGGCATTATGCCCAGTACATG
ACCTTACGGGACTTTCCTACTTGGCAGTACATCTACGTATTAGTCATCGCTATTACCATGGTGATGCGGT
TTTGGCAGTACACCAATGGGCGTGGATAGCGGTTTGACTCACGGGGATTTCCAAGTCTCCACCCCATTGA
CGTCAATGGGAGTTTGTTTTGGCACCAAAATCAACGGGACTTTCCAAAATGTCGTAATAACCCCGCCCCG
TTGACGCAAATGGGCGGTAGGCGTGTACGGTGGGAGGTCTATATAAGCAGAGCTCGTTTAGTGAACCGTC
AGATCCTCACTCTCTTCCGCATCGCTGTCTGCGAGGGCCAGCTGTTGGGCTCGCGGTTGAGGACAAACTC
TTCGCGGTCTTTCCAGTACTCTTGGATCGGAAACCCGTCGGCCTCCGAACGGTACTCCGCCACCGAGGGA
CCTGAGCGAGTCCGCATCGACCGGATCGGAAAACCTCTCGAGAAAGGCGTCTAACCAGTCACAGTCGCAA
GGTAGGCTGAGCACCGTGGCGGGCGGCAGCGGGTGGCGGTCGGGGTTGTTTCTGGCGGAGGTGCTGCTGA
TGATGTAATTAAAGTAGGCGGTCTTGAGACGGCGGATGGTCGAGGTGAGGTGTGGCAGGCTTGAGATCCA
GCTGTTGGGGTGAGTACTCCCTCTCAAAAGCGGGCATTACTTCTGCGCTAAGATTGTCAGTTTCCAAAAA
CGAGGAGGATTTGATATTCACCTGGCCCGATCTGGCCATACACTTGAGTGACAATGACATCCACTTTGCC
TTTCTCTCCACAGGTGTCCACTCCCAGGTCCAAGTTTAAACGGATCTCTAGCGAATTCGCCACCATGGGG
ATACTTCCCAGCCCTGGGATGCCTGCGCTGCTCTCCCTCGTGAGCCTTCTCTCCGTGCTGCTGATGGGTT
GCGTAGCTGAAACCGGTGCTCCTCTGAAGATTCAAGCTTATTTCAATGAGACTGCAGACCTGCCATGCCA
ATTTGCAAACTCTCAAAACCAAAGCCTGAGTGAGCTAGTAGTATTTTGGCAGGACCAGGAAAACTTGGTT
CTGAATGAGGTATACTTAGGCAAAGAGAAATTTGACAGTGTTCATTCCAAGTATATGGGCCGCACAAGTT
TTGATTCGGACAGTTGGACCCTGAGACTTCACAATCTTCAGATCAAGGACAAGGGCTTGTATCAATGTAT
CATCCATCACAAAAAGCCCACAGGAATGATTCGCATCCACCAGATGAATTCTGAACTGTCAGTGCTTGCT
AACTTCAGTCAACCTGAAATAGTACCAATTTCTAATATAACAGAAAATGTGTACATAAATTTGACCTGCT
CATCTATACACGGTTACCCAGAACCTAAGAAGATGAGTGTTTTGCTAAGAACCAAGAATTCAACTATCGA
GTATGATGGTATTATGCAGAAATCTCAAGATAATGTCACAGAACTGTACGACGTTTCCATCAGCTTGTCT
GTTTCATTCCCTGATGTTACGAGCAATATGACCATCTTCTGTATTCTGGAAACTGACAAGACGCGGCTTT
TATCTTCACCTTTCTCTATAGAGCTTGAGGACAGAGGCGTCCCTCATATCGTGATGGTCGACGCCTATAA
GAGGTATAAACATCATCACCATCACCATTAAGGATCCCCCGACCTCGACCTCTGGCTAATAAAGGAAATT
TATTTTCATTGCAATAGTGTGTTGGAATTTTTTGTGTCTCTCACTCGGAAGGACATATGGGAGGGCAAAT
CATTTGGTCGAGATCCCTCGGAGATCTCTAGCTAGAGGATCGATCCCCGCCCCGGACGAACTAAACCTGA
CTACGACATCTCTGCCCCTTCTTCGCGGGGCAGTGCATGTAATCCCTTCAGTTGGTTGGTACAACTTGCC
AACTGGGCCCTGTTCCACATGTGACACGGGGGGGGACCAAACACAAAGGGGTTCTCTGACTGTAGTTGAC
ATCCTTATAAATGGATGTGCACATTTGCCAACACTGAGTGGCTTTCATCCTGGAGCAGACTTTGCAGTCT
GTGGACTGCAACACAACATTGCCTTTATGTGTAACTCTTGGCTGAAGCTCTTACACCAATGCTGGGGGAC
ATGTACCTCCCAGGGGCCCAGGAAGACTACGGGAGGCTACACCAACGTCAATCAGAGGGGCCTGTGTAGC
TACCGATAAGCGGACCCTCAAGAGGGCATTAGCAATAGTGTTTATAAGGCCCCCTTGTTAACCCTAAACG
GGTAGCATATGCTTCCCGGGTAGTAGTATATACTATCCAGACTAACCCTAATTCAATAGCATATGTTACC
CAACGGGAAGCATATGCTATCGAATTAGGGTTAGTAAAAGGGTCCTAAGGAACAGCGATATCTCCCACCC
CATGAGCTGTCACGGTTTTATTTACATGGGGTCAGGATTCCACGAGGGTAGTGAACCATTTTAGTCACAA
GGGCAGTGGCTGAAGATCAAGGAGCGGGCAGTGAACTCTCCTGAATCTTCGCCTGCTTCTTCATTCTCCT
TCGTTTAGCTAATAGAATAACTGCTGAGTTGTGAACAGTAAGGTGTATGTGAGGTGCTCGAAAACAAGGT
TTCAGGTGACGCCCCCAGAATAAAATTTGGACGGGGGGTTCAGTGGTGGCATTGTGCTATGACACCAATA
TAACCCTCACAAACCCCTTGGGCAATAAATACTAGTGTAGGAATGAAACATTCTGAATATCTTTAACAAT
AGAAATCCATGGGGTGGGGACAAGCCGTAAAGACTGGATGTCCATCTCACACGAATTTATGGCTATGGGC
AACACATAATCCTAGTGCAATATGATACTGGGGTTATTAAGATGTGTCCCAGGCAGGGACCAAGACAGGT
GAACCATGTTGTTACACTCTATTTGTAACAAGGGGAAAGAGAGTGGACGCCGACAGCAGCGGACTCCACT
GGTTGTCTCTAACACCCCCGAAAATTAAACGGGGCTCCACGCCAATGGGGCCCATAAACAAAGACAAGTG
GCCACTCTTTTTTTTGAAATTGTGGAGTGGGGGCACGCGTCAGCCCCCACACGCCGCCCTGCGGTTTTGG
ACTGTAAAATAAGGGTGTAATAACTTGGCTGATTGTAACCCCGCTAACCACTGCGGTCAAACCACTTGCC
CACAAAACCACTAATGGCACCCCGGGGAATACCTGCATAAGTAGGTGGGCGGGCCAAGATAGGGGCGCGA
TTGCTGCGATCTGGAGGACAAATTACACACACTTGCGCCTGAGCGCCAAGCACAGGGTTGTTGGTCCTCA
TATTCACGAGGTCGCTGAGAGCACGGTGGGCTAATGTTGCCATGGGTAGCATATACTACCCAAATATCTG
GATAGCATATGCTATCCTAATCTATATCTGGGTAGCATAGGCTATCCTAATCTATATCTGGGTAG
Features (pLannotate 1.2.2; 18 found; start..end, strand, type, name):
    294..398     +  promoter       AmpR promoter: bla
    399..1259    +  CDS            AmpR: β-lactamase; bla; confers resistance to ampicillin, carbenicillin, and related antibiotics
   1430..2018    +  rep_origin     ori: high-copy-number ColE1/pMB1/pBR322/pUC origin of replication
   2201..2293    +  CDS            lacI (fragment): lac repressor; lacI; The lac repressor binds to the lac operator to inhibit transcription in E. coli. This inhibition can be relieved by adding lactose or isopropyl-β-D-thiogalactopyranoside (IPTG).
   2306..2327    +  protein_bind   CAP binding site: CAP binding activates transcription in the presence of cAMP. E. coli catabolite activator protein
   2342..2372    +  promoter       lac promoter: promoter for the E. coli lac operon
   2380..2396    +  protein_bind   lac operator: The lac repressor binds to the lac operator to inhibit transcription in E. coli. This inhibition can be relieved by adding lactose or isopropyl-β-D-thiogalactopyranoside (IPTG). lac repressor encoded by lacI
   2466..2482    +  promoter       tet promoter (fragment): E. coli promoter for tetracycline efflux protein gene
   2492..2517    -  CDS            bla(M) (fragment): β-lactamase lacking the signal sequence; bla(M); allows cytosolic expression of β-lactamase
   2691..3070    +  enhancer       CMV enhancer: human cytomegalovirus immediate early enhancer
   3072..3271    +  promoter       CMV promoter: human cytomegalovirus (CMV) immediate early promoter
   3339..3377    +  misc_feature   Ad SA (fragment): adenovirus major late transcript splice acceptor (Friedrich and Soriano, 1991)
   3410..3619    -  CDS            PTP (fragment): TERM_ADE02 - Experimental evidence at protein level: Swiss-Prot protein existence level 1. Protein covalently bound to the viral DNA that acts as a primer for viral genomic replication by DNA strand displacement. Assembles on the viral origin of replication in an initiation complex with viral polymerase, DBP, host NFIA and host POU2F1/OCT1. During initiation, the polymerase covalently couples the first dCTP with Ser- 580 of pTP. The terminal protein stimulates the template activity over 20 fold compared to protein-free templates. Neo-synthesized viral genomes are linked to two preterminal prot
   3650..3739    +  intron         chimeric intron (fragment): chimera between introns from adenovirus and immunoglobulin heavy chain genes
   3758..3804    +  CDS            IgH signal sequence (fragment): signal sequence from the mouse immunoglobulin heavy chain variable region
   3938..4615    +  CDS            CD86 (fragment): CD86_HUMAN - Also known as CD28LG2. Experimental evidence at protein level: Swiss-Prot protein existence level 1. (Microbial infection) Acts as a receptor for adenovirus subgroup B. From Homo sapiens (Human).
   4678..4733    +  polyA_signal   β-globin poly(A) signal: rabbit β-globin polyadenylation signal (Gil and Proudfoot, 1987)
   5247..163     -  rep_origin     oriP (fragment) (across the origin): Epstein-Barr virus oriP replication origin (Yates et al., 2000)
