[The description below was written by a language model from this plasmid's Addgene catalogue record and pLannotate feature annotations shown in this document.]
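Description:
pTT3-ecdCD86-ST3-His is a mammalian expression plasmid built on the pTT3 backbone for producing a soluble form of the human costimulatory ligand CD86 (B7-2) in HEK293 or similar cells. It is propagated in E. coli through a high-copy ColE1/pUC-type origin and selected with ampicillin via the β-lactamase gene. The annotated sequence also contains a partial Epstein-Barr virus oriP, an element that supports episomal maintenance in cells expressing EBNA1. Remnants of lac regulatory sequences from earlier cloning vectors are also present.

The expression cassette is driven by the human CMV immediate-early enhancer and promoter, followed by adenovirus-derived leader and splice sequences and a fragment of a chimeric intron, which generally improve transcript processing and yield. A fragment annotated as a mouse immunoglobulin heavy chain signal sequence lies upstream of the CD86 coding region, which is consistent with secretion, although there is an unannotated gap between the two features. The catalogue lists SpyTag003 and a histidine tag at the C terminus of the extracellular domain. Neither tag was picked up by the automated annotation, but there is unannotated space between the CD86 fragment and the rabbit β-globin polyadenylation signal that ends the cassette. The His tag allows metal-affinity purification, and SpyTag003 forms a spontaneous covalent bond with SpyCatcher partners. According to the associated publication title, this supports titratable, combinatorial display of ligands on cell surfaces for studying T-cell antigen sensitivity and accessory receptors.

The sequenced record is 6,435 nt, somewhat shorter than the 6,761 bp total stated in the catalogue entry, and the record does not explain the difference.
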