Addgene plasmid #210664: pTT3-ecdCD86-ST3-His
Purpose: Expression of the extracellular domain of human CD86 fused to Spytag003 + Histag in HEK293 (or similar)
Depositing lab: Omer Dushek. Depositing organization: University of Oxford. Publication: Using CombiCells, a platform for titration and combinatorial display of cell surface ligands, to study T-cell antigen sensitivity modulation by accessory receptors. Patel A, Andre V, Eguiguren SB, Barton MI, Burton J, Denham EM, Pettmann J, Morch AM, Kutuzov MA, Siller-Farfan JA, Dustin ML, van der Merwe PA, Dushek O. EMBO J. 2024 Jan;43(1):132-150. doi: 10.1038/s44318-023-00012-1. Epub 2023 Dec 18. PubMed 38177315.
Backbone
  Vector backbone: pTT3
  Backbone size w/o insert (bp): 6050
  Total vector size (bp): 6761
  Vector type: Mammalian Expression
Growth in bacteria
  Bacterial resistance: Ampicillin, 100 μg/mL
  Growth temperature: 37°C
  Growth strain: DH5alpha
  Copy number: Unknown
Gene/Insert
  Gene/Insert name: Extracellular domain of human CD86 fused to Spytag003 and Histag (alt names: CD86; B7-2)
  Species: H. sapiens (human)
  Insert size (bp): 711
  GenBank ID: AAH40261.1
  Entrez Gene: CD86 (a.k.a. B7-2, B7.2, B70, CD28LG2, LAB72)
  Promoter: CMV
  Tag / fusion protein: Spytag003 (C terminal on insert); Histag (C terminal on insert)
  Cloning method: Gibson Cloning
  Sequencing primers: 5′ GCTCCTCTGAAGATTCAAGCTTATTTCAATG; 3′ ATGGTGATGGTGATGATGTTTATACCTCTTAT
Terms and licenses: Academic/Nonprofit Terms; Industry Terms: Not Available to Industry
Depositor comments: Please visit https://www.biorxiv.org/content/10.1101/2023.06.15.545075v2 for bioRxiv preprint
How to cite: pTT3-ecdCD86-ST3-His was a gift from Omer Dushek (Addgene plasmid # 210664 ; http://n2t.net/addgene:210664 ; RRID:Addgene_210664)
